Addgene plasmid #247416: cwby0066
Purpose: GGA cloning AGGA-HALC5_169-GS-promoter-ccdb-TTCC-SNAC-6xhis
Depositing lab: David Baker. Publication: Accelerating protein design by scaling experimental characterization. Qian J, Milles LF, Wicky BIM, Ragotte RJ, Motmaen A, Borst AJ, Skotheim R, Ols S, Coventry B, Li X, Kibler RD, Goreshnik I, Exposit M, Lore K, Stewart L, Baker D. Nat Commun. 2026 Aug 20;17(1):9945. doi: 10.1038/s41467-026-76740-9. PubMed 42754580.
Backbone
  Vector backbone: pET29
  Vector type: Bacterial Expression
Growth in bacteria
  Bacterial resistance: Kanamycin, 50 μg/mL
  Growth temperature: 37°C
  Growth strain: NEB Stable
  Copy number: Unknown
Gene/Insert
  Gene/Insert name: ccdb
  Species: Synthetic
  Promoter: T7
  Cloning method: Golden Gate
Terms and licenses: Academic/Nonprofit Terms; Industry Terms: Not Available to Industry
Depositor comments: Please visit https://doi.org/10.1101/2025.08.05.668824 for bioRxiv preprint.
How to cite: cwby0066 was a gift from David Baker (Addgene plasmid # 247416 ; http://n2t.net/addgene:247416 ; RRID:Addgene_247416)
