[The description below was written by a language model from this plasmid's Addgene catalogue record and pLannotate feature annotations shown in this document.]
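Description:
cwby0066 is a pET29-based bacterial expression plasmid (about 5.9 kb) built as a Golden Gate entry vector, in which a ccdB counter-selection cassette occupies the position where a designed protein coding sequence is later inserted. The backbone carries the usual pET elements: a ColE1/pMB1-type origin with the bom site and rop gene, an f1 origin, a kanamycin resistance gene (aminoglycoside phosphotransferase) for selection, and lacI with its own promoter. Short tetracycline-resistance fragments and a predicted open reading frame are annotated in the backbone as well; these appear to be pBR322-derived remnants rather than functional parts.

The expression unit consists of a T7 promoter followed by a lac operator and the T7 gene 10 ribosome binding site, so transcription depends on T7 RNA polymerase and is IPTG-inducible, and it ends at a T7 terminator. According to the purpose field, the layout is an AGGA overhang, HALC5_169, a GS linker, then a promoter-driven ccdB stuffer, a TTCC overhang, a SNAC tag and a 6xHis tag. HALC5_169 is not annotated in the feature table and the record does not explain what it is, though an unannotated stretch lies between the RBS and the ccdA fragment that precedes ccdB. The His tag is detected just downstream of ccdB. SNAC is generally known as a short sequence permitting chemical cleavage, which would allow tag removal. In Golden Gate assembly, an incoming insert replaces ccdB, a gyrase poison, so unmodified vector kills standard cloning strains and background colonies are suppressed. The resulting clones would encode the insert fused to HALC5_169 at the N-terminus and to SNAC-6xHis at the C-terminus. The associated publication concerns scaling up experimental characterization of designed proteins.
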