Features (pLannotate 1.2.2; 20 found; start..end, strand, type, name):
    286..304     +  promoter       T7 promoter: promoter for bacteriophage T7 RNA polymerase
    305..329     +  protein_bind   lac operator: The lac repressor binds to the lac operator to inhibit transcription in E. coli. This inhibition can be relieved by adding lactose or isopropyl-β-D-thiogalactopyranoside (IPTG). lac repressor encoded by lacI
    344..366     +  RBS            RBS: efficient ribosome binding site from bacteriophage T7 gene 10 (Olins and Rangwala, 1989)
    594..665     +  CDS            ccdA (fragment): CCDA_ECO57 - Also known as H, letA. Experimental evidence at protein level: Swiss-Prot protein existence level 1. Antitoxin component of a type II toxin-antitoxin (TA) system which inhibits the post-segregational killing (PSK) of plasmid-free cells, also referred to as a plasmid addiction system. Binds to and blocks the activity of CcdB; will also remove bound CcdB protein from the CcdB-GyrA complex by forming a CcdA-CcdB complex, a process termed rejuvenation. Functions as a transcriptional corepressor for the ccdAB operon, repression also requires CcdB (By similarity). From Escherichia coli
    699..1001    +  CDS            ccdB: CCDB_ECOLI - Also known as G, letB, letD. Experimental evidence at protein level: Swiss-Prot protein existence level 1. Toxic component of a type II toxin-antitoxin (TA) system, functioning in plasmid maintainence. Responsible for the post- segregational killing (PSK) of plasmid-free cells, also referred to as a plasmid addiction system. Half-life of over 2 hours. Cell killing by CcdB is accompanied by filamentation, defects in chromosome and plasmid segregation, defects in cell division, formation of anucleate cells, decreased DNA synthesis and plasmid loss. Interferes with the activity of DN
   1035..1053    +  CDS            9xHis (fragment): 9xHis affinity tag
   1072..1121    +  CDS            SET1 (fragment): solubility-enhancement tag derived from T7 phage gene 10B
   1129..1176    +  terminator     T7 terminator: transcription terminator for bacteriophage T7 RNA polymerase
   1213..1641    +  rep_origin     f1 ori (sequence partly withheld): f1 bacteriophage origin of replication; arrow indicates direction of (+) strand synthesis
   1694..1751    +  promoter       AmpR promoter (fragment): bla
   1760..2575    -  CDS            KanR: aminoglycoside phosphotransferase; aph(3')-Ia; confers resistance to kanamycin in bacteria or G418 (Geneticin®) in eukaryotes
   2697..3285    +  rep_origin     ori: high-copy-number ColE1/pMB1/pBR322/pUC origin of replication
   3471..3610    -  misc_feature   bom: basis of mobility region from pBR322
   3712..3903    -  CDS            rop: Rop protein, which maintains plasmids at low copy number; rop
   3920..4300    +  CDS            YPB1_ECOLX: Protein predicted: Swiss-Prot protein existence level 4. From Escherichia coli.
   4372..4663    -  CDS            TcR (fragment): tetracycline efflux protein; tet; confers resistance to tetracycline
   4678..4699    -  protein_bind   CAP binding site: CAP binding activates transcription in the presence of cAMP. E. coli catabolite activator protein
   4712..5794    -  CDS            lacI: lac repressor; lacI; The lac repressor binds to the lac operator to inhibit transcription in E. coli. This inhibition can be relieved by adding lactose or isopropyl-β-D-thiogalactopyranoside (IPTG).
   5795..5872    -  promoter       lacI promoter: lacI
   5880..260     -  CDS            TcR (fragment) (across the origin): tetracycline efflux protein; tet; confers resistance to tetracycline
>Addgene plasmid #247416 | cwby0066 | addgene full sequence | sequence record 493182 | Addgene NGS Result
ACTCCTGCATTAGGAAGCAGCCCAGTAGTAGGTTGAGGCCGTTGAGCACCGCCGCCGCAAGGAATGGTGC
ATGCAAGGAGATGGCGCCCAACAGTCCCCCGGCCACGGGGCCTGCCACCATACCCACGCCGAAACAAGCG
CTCATGAGCCCGAAGTGGCGAGCCCGATCTTCCCCATCGGTGATGTCGGCGATATAGGCGCCAGCAACCG
CACCTGTGGCGCCGGTGATGCCGGCCACGATGCGTCCGGCGTAGAGGATCGAGATCGATCTCGATCCCGC
GAAATTAATACGACTCACTATAGGGGAATTGTGAGCGGATAACAATTCCCCTCTAGAAATAATTTTGTTT
AACTTTAAGAAGGAGATATACATATGCTGCTGCTGGAAGTGATGGAGAAAGTGTTCGACGAAGAACAGCT
GAAACTGATTAAAGAAGCGGCGGAACGTGAAGGCAACAGCCCGGTGGTGATTAGCAGCATTGCGACCCTG
CTGCTGCTGGAACGCATTGAGAAAATTGTGAAAGAAATCCACGACGAAGTGAAGAAGAACAACGAGAAAC
AGGAAAAGAAAGGATCAGGAGGAGACCGGTAATAAAAAGCGTATTACAGTGACAGTTGACAGCGACAGCT
ATCAGTTGCTCAAGGCATATATGATGTCAATATCTCCGGTCTGGTATGCACAACCAAGAATGAAGCCCAT
GCAGTTTAAGGTTTACACCTATAAAAGAGAGAGCCGTTATCGTCTGTTTGTGGATGTACAGAGTGATATT
ATTGACACGCCCGGGCGACGGATGGTGATCCCCCTGGCCAGTGCACGTCTGCTGTCAGATAAAGTCTCCC
GTGAACTTTACCCGGTGGTGCATATCGGGGATGAAAGCTGGCGCATGATGACCACCGATATGGCCAGTGT
GCCGGTTTCCGTTATCGGGGAAGAAGTGGCTGATCTCAGCCACCGCGAAAATGACATCAAAAACGCCATT
AACCTGATGTTCTGGGGAATATGAACGGTCTCGTTCCCATCATTGGGGCAGCACCCACCACCACCACCAC
CACTAATGATAATGAGATCCGGCTGCTAACAAAGCCCGAAAGGAAGCTGAGTTGGCTGCTGCCACCGCTG
AGCAATAACTAGCATAACCCCTTGGGGCCTCTAAACGGGTCTTGAGGGGTTTTTTGCTGAAAGGAGGAAC
TATATCCGGATTGGCGAATGGG
[124 nt withheld, positions 1213-1336]
C
[91 nt withheld, positions 1338-1428]
A
[49 nt withheld, positions 1430-1478]
CCTTTGACGTTGGAGTCCACGTTCTTT
[37 nt withheld, positions 1506-1542]
ACCCTATCTCGGTCTATTCTTTTGATTTATAAGGGATTTTGCCGATTTCGGCCTATTGGTTAAAAAATGA
GCTGATTTAACAAAAATTTAACGCGAATTTTAACAAAATATTAACGCTTACAATTTAGGTGGCACTTTTC
GGGGAAATGTGCGCGGAACCCCTATTTGTTTATTTTTCTAAATACATTCAAATATGTATCCGCTCATGAA
TTAATTCTTAGAAAAACTCATCGAGCATCAAATGAAACTGCAATTTATTCATATCAGGATTATCAATACC
ATATTTTTGAAAAAGCCGTTTCTGTAATGAAGGAGAAAACTCACCGAGGCAGTTCCATAGGATGGCAAGA
TCCTGGTATCGGTCTGCGATTCCGACTCGTCCAACATCAATACAACCTATTAATTTCCCCTCGTCAAAAA
TAAGGTTATCAAGTGAGAAATCACCATGAGTGACGACTGAATCCGGTGAGAATGGCAAAAGTTTATGCAT
TTCTTTCCAGACTTGTTCAACAGGCCAGCCATTACGCTCGTCATCAAAATCACTCGCATCAACCAAACCG
TTATTCATTCGTGATTGCGCCTGAGCGAGACGAAATACGCGATCGCTGTTAAAAGGACAATTACAAACAG
GAATCGAATGCAACCGGCGCAGGAACACTGCCAGCGCATCAACAATATTTTCACCTGAATCAGGATATTC
TTCTAATACCTGGAATGCTGTTTTCCCGGGGATCGCAGTGGTGAGTAACCATGCATCATCAGGAGTACGG
ATAAAATGCTTGATGGTCGGAAGAGGCATAAATTCCGTCAGCCAGTTTAGTCTGACCATCTCATCTGTAA
CATCATTGGCAACGCTACCTTTGCCATGTTTCAGAAACAACTCTGGCGCATCGGGCTTCCCATACAATCG
ATAGATTGTCGCACCTGATTGCCCGACATTATCGCGAGCCCATTTATACCCATATAAATCAGCATCCATG
TTGGAATTTAATCGCGGCCTAGAGCAAGACGTTTCCCGTTGAATATGGCTCATAACACCCCTTGTATTAC
TGTTTATGTAAGCAGACAGTTTTATTGTTCATGACCAAAATCCCTTAACGTGAGTTTTCGTTCCACTGAG
CGTCAGACCCCGTAGAAAAGATCAAAGGATCTTCTTGAGATCCTTTTTTTCTGCGCGTAATCTGCTGCTT
GCAAACAAAAAAACCACCGCTACCAGCGGTGGTTTGTTTGCCGGATCAAGAGCTACCAACTCTTTTTCCG
AAGGTAACTGGCTTCAGCAGAGCGCAGATACCAAATACTGTCCTTCTAGTGTAGCCGTAGTTAGGCCACC
ACTTCAAGAACTCTGTAGCACCGCCTACATACCTCGCTCTGCTAATCCTGTTACCAGTGGCTGCTGCCAG
TGGCGATAAGTCGTGTCTTACCGGGTTGGACTCAAGACGATAGTTACCGGATAAGGCGCAGCGGTCGGGC
TGAACGGGGGGTTCGTGCACACAGCCCAGCTTGGAGCGAACGACCTACACCGAACTGAGATACCTACAGC
GTGAGCTATGAGAAAGCGCCACGCTTCCCGAAGGGAGAAAGGCGGACAGGTATCCGGTAAGCGGCAGGGT
CGGAACAGGAGAGCGCACGAGGGAGCTTCCAGGGGGAAACGCCTGGTATCTTTATAGTCCTGTCGGGTTT
CGCCACCTCTGACTTGAGCGTCGATTTTTGTGATGCTCGTCAGGGGGGCGGAGCCTATGGAAAAACGCCA
GCAACGCGGCCTTTTTACGGTTCCTGGCCTTTTGCTGGCCTTTTGCTCACATGTTCTTTCCTGCGTTATC
CCCTGATTCTGTGGATAACCGTATTACCGCCTTTGAGTGAGCTGATACCGCTCGCCGCAGCCGAACGACC
GAGCGCAGCGAGTCAGTGAGCGAGGAAGCGGAAGAGCGCCTGATGCGGTATTTTCTCCTTACGCATCTGT
GCGGTATTTCACACCGCAATGGTGCACTCTCAGTACAATCTGCTCTGATGCCGCATAGTTAAGCCAGTAT
ACACTCCGCTATCGCTACGTGACTGGGTCATGGCTGCGCCCCGACACCCGCCAACACCCGCTGACGCGCC
CTGACGGGCTTGTCTGCTCCCGGCATCCGCTTACAGACAAGCTGTGACCGTCTCCGGGAGCTGCATGTGT
CAGAGGTTTTCACCGTCATCACCGAAACGCGCGAGGCAGCTGCGGTAAAGCTCATCAGCGTGGTCGTGAA
GCGATTCACAGATGTCTGCCTGTTCATCCGCGTCCAGCTCGTTGAGTTTCTCCAGAAGCGTTAATGTCTG
GCTTCTGATAAAGCGGGCCATGTTAAGGGCGGTTTTTTCCTGTTTGGTCACTGATGCCTCCGTGTAAGGG
GGATTTCTGTTCATGGGGGTAATGATACCGATGAAACGAGAGAGGATGCTCACGATACGGGTTACTGATG
ATGAACATGCCCGGTTACTGGAACGTTGTGAGGGTAAACAACTGGCGGTATGGATGCGGCGGGACCAGAG
AAAAATCACTCAGGGTCAATGCCAGCGCTTCGTTAATACAGATGTAGGTGTTCCACAGGGTAGCCAGCAG
CATCCTGCGATGCAGATCCGGAACATAATGGTGCAGGGCGCTGACTTCCGCGTTTCCAGACTTTACGAAA
CACGGAAACCGAAGACCATTCATGTTGTTGCTCAGGTCGCAGACGTTTTGCAGCAGCAGTCGCTTCACGT
TCGCTCGCGTATCGGTGATTCATTCTGCTAACCAGTAAGGCAACCCCGCCAGCCTAGCCGGGTCCTCAAC
GACAGGAGCACGATCATGCGCACCCGTGGGGCCGCCATGCCGGCGATAATGGCCTGCTTCTCGCCGAAAC
GTTTGGTGGCGGGACCAGTGACGAAGGCTTGAGCGAGGGCGTGCAAGATTCCGAATACCGCAAGCGACAG
GCCGATCATCGTCGCGCTCCAGCGAAAGCGGTCCTCGCCGAAAATGACCCAGAGCGCTGCCGGCACCTGT
CCTACGAGTTGCATGATAAAGAAGACAGTCATAAGTGCGGCGACGATAGTCATGCCCCGCGCCCACCGGA
AGGAGCTGACTGGGTTGAAGGCTCTCAAGGGCATCGGTCGAGATCCCGGTGCCTAATGAGTGAGCTAACT
TACATTAATTGCGTTGCGCTCACTGCCCGCTTTCCAGTCGGGAAACCTGTCGTGCCAGCTGCATTAATGA
ATCGGCCAACGCGCGGGGAGAGGCGGTTTGCGTATTGGGCGCCAGGGTGGTTTTTCTTTTCACCAGTGAG
ACGGGCAACAGCTGATTGCCCTTCACCGCCTGGCCCTGAGAGAGTTGCAGCAAGCGGTCCACGCTGGTTT
GCCCCAGCAGGCGAAAATCCTGTTTGATGGTGGTTAACGGCGGGATATAACATGAGCTGTCTTCGGTATC
GTCGTATCCCACTACCGAGATGTCCGCACCAACGCGCAGCCCGGACTCGGTAATGGCGCGCATTGCGCCC
AGCGCCATCTGATCGTTGGCAACCAGCATCGCAGTGGGAACGATGCCCTCATTCAGCATTTGCATGGTTT
GTTGAAAACCGGACATGGCACTCCAGTCGCCTTCCCGTTCCGCTATCGGCTGAATTTGATTGCGAGTGAG
ATATTTATGCCAGCCAGCCAGACGCAGACGCGCCGAGACAGAACTTAATGGGCCCGCTAACAGCGCGATT
TGCTGGTGACCCAATGCGACCAGATGCTCCACGCCCAGTCGCGTACCGTCTTCATGGGAGAAAATAATAC
TGTTGATGGGTGTCTGGTCAGAGACATCAAGAAATAACGCCGGAACATTAGTGCAGGCAGCTTCCACAGC
AATGGCATCCTGGTCATCCAGCGGATAGTTAATGATCAGCCCACTGACGCGTTGCGCGAGAAGATTGTGC
ACCGCCGCTTTACAGGCTTCGACGCCGCTTCGTTCTACCATCGACACCACCACGCTGGCACCCAGTTGAT
CGGCGCGAGATTTAATCGCCGCGACAATTTGCGACGGCGCGTGCAGGGCCAGACTGGAGGTGGCAACGCC
AATCAGCAACGACTGTTTGCCCGCCAGTTGTTGTGCCACGCGGTTGGGAATGTAATTCAGCTCCGCCATC
GCCGCTTCCACTTTTTCCCGCGTTTTCGCAGAAACGTGGCTGGCCTGGTTCACCACGCGGGAAACGGTCT
GATAAGAGACACCGGCATACTCTGCGACATCGTATAACGTTACTGGTTTCACATTCACCACCCTGAATTG
ACTCTCTTCCGGGCGCTATCATGCCATACCGCGAAAGGTTTTGCGCCATTCGATGGTGTCCGGGATCTCG
ACGCTCTCCCTTATGCG
